Addgene plasmid #43302: II-CCAT
Depositing lab: Chad Cowan & Kiran Musunuru. Depositing organization: Harvard University. Publication: A TALEN Genome-Editing System for Generating Human Stem Cell-Based Disease Models. Ding Q, Lee YK, Schaefer EA, Peters DT, Veres A, Kim K, Kuperwasser N, Motola DL, Meissner TB, Hendriks WT, Trevisan M, Gupta RM, Moisan A, Banks E, Friesen M, Schinzel RT, Xia F, Tang A, Xia Y, Figueroa E, Wann A, Ahfeldt T, Daheron L, Zhang F, Rubin LL, Peng LF, Chung RT, Musunuru K, Cowan CA. Cell Stem Cell. 2012 Dec 12. pii: S1934-5909(12)00645-5. doi: 10.1016/j.stem.2012.11.011. PubMed 23246482.
Backbone
  Vector backbone: pCRII-TOPO
  Backbone manufacturer: Invitrogen
  Backbone size w/o insert (bp): 3973
  Vector type: Bacterial Cloning
Growth in bacteria
  Bacterial resistance: Ampicillin and Kanamycin, 100 & 50 μg/mL
  Growth temperature: 37°C
  Growth strain: Top10
  Copy number: High Copy
Gene/Insert
  Gene/Insert name: II-CCAT
  Species: Synthetic
  Insert size (bp): 426
  Cloning method: TOPO Cloning
  Sequencing primers: 5′ T7; 3′ M13-rev
Terms and licenses: Academic/Nonprofit Terms; Industry Terms: Not Available to Industry
How to cite: II-CCAT was a gift from Chad Cowan & Kiran Musunuru (Addgene plasmid # 43302 ; http://n2t.net/addgene:43302 ; RRID:Addgene_43302)
