[The description below was written by a language model from this plasmid's Addgene catalogue record.]
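Description:
II-CCAT is a bacterial cloning plasmid built on the commercial pCRII-TOPO backbone (about 4 kb without insert), into which a 426 bp synthetic insert was introduced by TOPO cloning. It is a high-copy plasmid maintained in E. coli and is listed with dual ampicillin and kanamycin resistance, consistent with the two selectable markers carried by this backbone. The insert sits within the multiple cloning region and can be read with T7 and M13 reverse primers, the sequencing primers recorded for the construct. No feature table accompanies the record, so origins, promoters and exact insert boundaries are not documented here beyond what the backbone name implies.

The record gives little explicit information about the insert other than its name, synthetic origin and size. The associated publication describes a TALEN genome-editing system for generating human stem cell-based disease models, so the plasmid probably belongs to a library of pre-assembled TAL effector repeat modules. On that reading, which the record does not confirm, "CCAT" would denote the four DNA bases recognised by a short block of repeats, and "II" the position of that block in the ordered assembly; the insert size is roughly in line with four TAL repeats. The plasmid is not an expression vector and has no stated promoter driving the insert. It appears to serve as a storage and propagation vehicle from which the module would be taken and combined with other modules to build a full-length custom TALEN array in a separate destination vector. The record lists it as available to academic and nonprofit users only.
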