>Addgene plasmid #43302 | II-CCAT | depositor partial sequence | sequence record 58567 | II-CCAT sequence 426 bps
CGTCTCGCTTAACCCCAGAGCAGGTCGTGGCGATCGCAAGCCACGACGGAGGAAAGCAAGCCTTGGAAAC
AGTACAGAGGCTGTTGCCTGTGCTGTGCCAAGCGCACGGACTCACCCCAGAGCAGGTCGTGGCGATCGCA
AGCCACGACGGAGGAAAGCAAGCCTTGGAAACAGTACAGAGGCTGTTGCCTGTGCTGTGCCAAGCGCACG
GCCTCACCCCAGAGCAGGTCGTGGCAATCGCCTCCAACATTGGCGGGAAACAGGCACTCGAGACTGTCCA
GCGCCTGCTTCCCGTGCTGTGCCAAGCGCACGGATTAACCCCAGAGCAGGTCGTGGCCATTGCCTCGAAT
GGAGGGGGCAAACAGGCGTTGGAAACCGTACAACGATTGCTGCCGGTGCTGTGCCAAGCGCACGGGCTCA
GAGACG
