>Addgene plasmid #43302 | II-CCAT | addgene partial sequence | sequence record 61870 | M13-F20 5'-TGTAAAACGACGGCCAGT-3'
GGCGAATTGGGCCCTCTAGATGCATGCTCGAGCGGCCGCCAGTGTGATGGATATCTGCAGAATTCGCCCT
TAGTATCTTTCCTGTGCCCACGTCTCTGAGCCCGTGCGCTTGGCACAGCACCGGCAGCAATCGTTGTACG
GTTTCCAACGCCTGTTTGCCCCCTCCATTCGAGGCAATGGCCACGACCTGCTCTGGGGTTAATCCGTGCG
CTTGGCACAGCACGGGAAGCAGGCGCTGGACAGTCTCGAGTGCCTGTTTCCCGCCAATGTTGGAGGCGAT
TGCCACGACCTGCTCTGGGGTGAGGCCGTGCGCTTGGCACAGCACAGGCAACAGCCTCTGTACTGTTTCC
AAGGCTTGCTTTCCTCCGTCGTGGCTTGCGATCGCCACGACCTGCTCTGGGGTGAGTCCGTGCGCTTGGC
ACAGCACAGGCAACAGCCTCTGTACTGTTTCCAAGGCTTGCTTTCCTCCGTCGTGGCTTGCGATCGCCAC
GACCTGCTCTGGGGTTAAGCGAGACGCGCTAGGACGGCATCTATATAAGGGCGAATTCCAGCACACTGGC
GGCCGTTACTAGTGGATCCGAGCTCGGTACCAAGCTTGGCGTAATCATGGTCATAGCTGTTTCCTGTGTG
AAATTGTTATCCGCTCACAATTCCACACAACATACGAGCCGGAAGCATAAAGTGTAAAGCCTGGGGTGCC
TAATGAGTGAGCTAACTCACATTAATTGCGTTGCGCTCACTGCCCGCTTTCCAGTCGGGAAACCTGTCGT
GCCAGCTGCATTAATGAATCGGCCAACGCGCGGGGAGAAGCGGTTTGCGTATTGGGCGCTC
